>Addgene plasmid #202298 | pAJT238-Pbad | addgene full sequence | sequence record 408083 | Addgene NGS Result
GAATCTCGCGTAGACACATACATGAGCTTACTTGTACAGCTCGTCCATGCCGAGAGTGATCCCGGCGGCG
GTCACGAACTCCAGCAGGACCATGTGATCGCGCTTCTCGTTGGGGTCTTTGCTCAGGGCGGACTGGTAGC
TAAGGTAGTGGTTGTCGGGCAGCAGCACGGGGCCGTCGCCGATTGGGGTGTTCTGCTGGTAGTGGTCGGC
GAGCTGCACGCTGCCGTCCTCGATGTTGTGGCGGATCTTGAAGTTCACCTTGATGCCGTTCTTCTGCTTG
TCGGCCATGATATAGACGTTGTGGCTGTTGTAGTTGTACTCCAGCTTGTGCCCCAGGATGTTGCCGTCCT
CCTTGAAGTCGATGCCCTTCAGCTCGATGCGGTTCACCAGGGTGTCGCCCTCGAACTTCACCTCGGCGCG
GGTCTTGTAGTTGCCGTCGTCCTTGAAGAAGATGGTGCGCTCCTGGACGTAGCCTTCGGGCATGGCGGAC
TTGAAGAAGTCGTGCAGCTTCATGTGGTCGGGGTAGCGGGCGAAGCATTGCAGGCCGTAGCCGAAGGTGG
TCACGAGGGTGGGCCAGGGCACGGGCAGCTTGCCTGTGGTGCAGATGAACTTCAGGGTCAGCTTGCCGTA
GGTGGCATCGCCCTCGCCCTCGCCGGACACGCTGAACTTGTGGCCGTTTACGTCGCCGTCCAGCTCGACC
AGGATGGGCACCACCCCGGTGAACAGCTCCTCGCCCTTGCTCACCATCTAGTATTTCTCCTCTTTCTCTA
GTATTAAACAAAATTATTTGTAGAGGCTGTTTCGTCCTCACGGACTCATCAGACCGGAAAGCACATCCGG
TGACAGCTCGGGTATGGAGAAAAATATAGAGAGTTGCGATAAAAAGCGTCAGGTAGGATCCGCTAATCTT
ATGGATAAAAATGCTACAGCCAACGATCGTTCTCCTGGTCTTCCAGTACAATCTGCTCTGATGCCCTCGA
GTGCGGCCGCACTAGTGTCGACGGAGCTCGAATTCGGATCCGAAGTTCCTATACTTTCTAGAGAATAGGA
ACTTCGGAATAGGAACTTCTATTTTTATAGGTTAATGTCATGATAATAATGGTTTCTTAGACCATGCCTA
TTTGTTTATTTTTCTAAATACATTCAAATATGTATCCGCTCATGAGACAATAACCCTGATAAATGCTTCA
ATAATATTGAAAAAGGAAGAGTATGAGCCATATTCAACGGGAAACGTCTTGCTCTAGGCCGCGATTAAAT
TCCAACATGGATGCTGATTTATATGGGTATAAATGGGCTCGCGATAATGTCGGGCAATCAGGTGCGACAA
TCTATCGATTGTATGGGAAGCCCGATGCGCCAGAGTTGTTTCTGAAACATGGCAAAGGTAGCGTTGCCAA
TGATGTTACAGATGAGATGGTCAGACTAAACTGGCTGACGGAATTTATGCCTCTTCCGACCATCAAGCAT
TTTATCCGTACTCCTGATGATGCATGGTTACTCACCACTGCGATCCCCGGGAAAACAGCATTCCAGGTAT
TAGAAGAATATCCTGATTCAGGTGAAAATATTGTTGATGCGCTGGCAGTGTTCCTGCGCCGGTTGCATTC
GATTCCTGTTTGTAATTGTCCTTTTAACAGCGACCGCGTATTTCGTCTCGCTCAGGCGCAATCACGAATG
AATAACGGTTTGGTTGATGCGAGTGATTTTGATGACGAGCGTAATGGCTGGCCTGTTGAACAAGTCTGGA
AAGAAATGCATAAACTTTTGCCATTCTCACCGGATTCAGTCGTCACTCATGGTGATTTCTCACTTGATAA
CCTTATTTTTGACGAGGGGAAATTAATAGGTTGTATTGATGTTGGACGAGTCGGAATCGCAGACCGATAC
CAGGATCTTGCCATCCTATGGAACTGCCTCGGTGAGTTTTCTCCTTCATTACAGAAACGGCTTTTTCAAA
AATATGGTATTGATAATCCTGATATGAATAAATTGCAGTTTCATTTGATGCTCGATGAGTTTTTCTAAAG
CTCGCTTGGACTCCTGTTGATAGATCCAGTAATGACCTCAGAACTCCATCTGGATTTGTTCAGAACGCTC
GGTTGCCGCCGGGCGTTTTTTATTGGTGAGAATCCAAGCTTAAGGTATACTTTCCGCTGCATAACCCTGC
TTCGGGGTCATTATAGCGATTTTTTCGGTATATCCATCCTTTTTCGCACGATATACAGGATTTTGCCAAA
GGGTTCGTGTAGACTTTCCTTGGTGTATCCAACGGCGTCAGCCGGGCAGGATAGGTGAAGTAGGCCCACC
CGCGAGCGGGTGTTCCTTCTTCACTGTCCCTTATTCGCACCTGGCGGTGCTCAACGGGAATCCTGCTCTG
CGAGGCTGGCCGATAAGCTACAAGAAGATCCGGCCACGATGCGTCCGGCGTAGAGGATCTGAAGATCAGC
AGTTCAACCTGTTGATAGTACGTACTAAGCTCTCATGTTTCACGTACTAAGCTCTCATGTTTAACGTACT
AAGCTCTCATGTTTAACGAACTAAACCCTCATGGCTAACGTACTAAGCTCTCATGGCTAACGTACTAAGC
TCTCATGTTTCACGTACTAAGCTCTCATGTTTGAACAATAAAATTAATATAAATCAGCAACTTAAATAGC
CTCTAAGGTTTTAAGTTTTATAAGAAAAAAAAGAATATATAAGGCTTTTAAAGCTTTTAAGGTTTAACGG
TTGTGGACAACAAGCCAGGGATGTAACGCACTGAGAAGCCCTTAGAGCCTCTCAAAGCAATTTTGAGTGA
CACAGGAACACTTAACGGCTGACATGGGAATTAGCCATGGGCCCGTGCGAATCATTTTTACGGTTCCTGG
CCTTTTGCTGGCCTTTTGCTCACATGTTCTTTCCTGCGTTATCCCCGGATTCTGTGGATAACCGTATTAC
CGCCTGGACCAAAACGAAAAAACACCCTTTCGGGTGTCTTTTCTGGAATTTGGTACCGAGCCTTTGGTCG
AAAAAAAAAGCCCGCACTGTCAGGTGCGGGCTTTTTTCTGTGTTTCCAGCCAAGAGCAGTGCCTTGCAGA
AGTTCTCGGGCGA
Features (pLannotate 1.2.2; 11 found; start..end, strand, type, name):
     28..747     -  CDS            EYFP: enhanced YFP mammalian codon-optimized
    797..846     -  misc_RNA       sTRSV HHRz: hammerhead ribozyme from the tobacco ringspot virus satellite RNA (Khvorova et al., 2003)
    867..926     -  promoter       araBAD promoter (fragment): araBAD; promoter of the L-arabinose operon of E. coli; the araC regulatory gene is transcribed in the opposite direction (Guzman et al., 1995)
    954..975     -  misc_feature   bom (fragment): basis of mobility region from pBR322
   1022..1069    -  protein_bind   FRT: FLP-mediated recombination occurs in the 8-bp core sequence TCTAGAAA (Turan and Bode, 2011). FLP recombinase from the Saccharomyces cerevisiae 2μ plasmid
   1121..1212    +  promoter       AmpR promoter: bla
   1213..2028    +  CDS            KanR: aminoglycoside phosphotransferase; aph(3')-Ia; confers resistance to kanamycin in bacteria or G418 (Geneticin®) in eukaryotes
   2039..2133    +  terminator     lambda t0 terminator: transcription terminator from phage lambda
   2284..2392    +  oriT           oriT: incP origin of transfer
   2436..2824    +  rep_origin     R6K γ ori: γ replication origin from E. coli plasmid R6K; requires the R6K initiator protein pi for replication
   2884..2943    +  rep_origin     RSF ori (fragment): Plasmids containing the RSF 1030 origin of replication can be propagated in E. coli cells that contain additional plasmids with compatible origins.
