[The description below was written by a language model from this plasmid's Addgene catalogue record and pLannotate feature annotations shown in this document.]
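Description:
pAJT238-Pbad is a small (about 3.1 kb) bacterial reporter plasmid built on an R6K backbone and designed to deliver an arabinose-inducible YFP cassette into the LPattB2 genomic landing pad, part of a system of insulated landing pads developed for engineering Escherichia coli Nissle. Replication depends on the R6K γ origin, which only fires when the π initiator protein is supplied in trans, so the plasmid is maintained at low copy in a pir-expressing host and behaves as a non-replicating (suicide) vector in ordinary strains. This makes recovery of kanamycin-resistant cells dependent on chromosomal integration. Selection is by a kanamycin resistance gene (aph(3')-Ia) driven by the bla promoter and closed by the lambda t0 terminator. An incP oriT is also present, which would allow conjugative transfer from a suitable donor strain.

The payload is a synthetic Pbad-YFP unit: an araBAD promoter fragment, followed by the sTRSV hammerhead ribozyme and then an EYFP coding sequence. The self-cleaving ribozyme acts as an insulator, trimming the 5′ end of the transcript so that reporter expression is less dependent on the promoter context. No araC gene is annotated on the plasmid, so the regulator would presumably have to be provided by the host. The feature table shows one FRT site between the reporter and the resistance marker; such sites are typically used for FLP-mediated removal of backbone sequence after integration, although a second site and the attachment site that pairs with LPattB2 are not annotated. Short matches to bom and the RSF origin are fragments and are unlikely to be functional. The construct serves to characterise inducible promoter output from a single-copy genomic location.
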