Addgene plasmid #202298: pAJT238-Pbad
Purpose: PBad-YFP plasmid for LPattB2 integration
Depositing lab: Christopher Voigt. Depositing organization: Massachusetts Institute of Technology. Publication: Redesign of an Escherichia coli Nissle treatment for phenylketonuria using insulated genomic landing pads and genetic circuits to reduce burden. Triassi AJ, Fields BD, Monahan CE, Means JM, Park Y, Doosthosseini H, Padmakumar JP, Isabella VM, Voigt CA. Cell Syst. 2023 Jun 21;14(6):512-524.e12. doi: 10.1016/j.cels.2023.05.004. PubMed 37348465.
Backbone
  Vector backbone: R6K
  Vector type: Bacterial Expression
Growth in bacteria
  Bacterial resistance: Kanamycin, 50 μg/mL
  Growth temperature: 37°C
  Growth strain: Pir1
  Copy number: Low Copy
Gene/Insert
  Gene/Insert name: Pbad-YFP
  Species: Synthetic
  Cloning method: Gibson Cloning
Terms and licenses: Academic/Nonprofit Terms; Industry Terms: Not Available to Industry
How to cite: pAJT238-Pbad was a gift from Christopher Voigt (Addgene plasmid # 202298 ; http://n2t.net/addgene:202298 ; RRID:Addgene_202298)
